>Addgene plasmid #58101 | tdTomato-H2B-6 | addgene full sequence | sequence record 274638 | Addgene NGS Result
TGCGTTATCCCCTGATTCTGTGGATAACCGTATTACCGCCATGCATTAGTTATTAATAGTAATCAATTAC
GGGGTCATTAGTTCATAGCCCATATATGGAGTTCCGCGTTACATAACTTACGGTAAATGGCCCGCCTGGC
TGACCGCCCAACGACCCCCGCCCATTGACGTCAATAATGACGTATGTTCCCATAGTAACGCCAATAGGGA
CTTTCCATTGACGTCAATGGGTGGAGTATTTACGGTAAACTGCCCACTTGGCAGTACATCAAGTGTATCA
TATGCCAAGTACGCCCCCTATTGACGTCAATGACGGTAAATGGCCCGCCTGGCATTATGCCCAGTACATG
ACCTTATGGGACTTTCCTACTTGGCAGTACATCTACGTATTAGTCATCGCTATTACCATGGTGATGCGGT
TTTGGCAGTACATCAATGGGCGTGGATAGCGGTTTGACTCACGGGGATTTCCAAGTCTCCACCCCATTGA
CGTCAATGGGAGTTTGTTTTGGCACCAAAATCAACGGGACTTTCCAAAATGTCGTAACAACTCCGCCCCA
TTGACGCAAATGGGCGGTAGGCGTGTACGGTGGGAGGTCTATATAAGCAGAGCTGGTTTAGTGAACCGTC
AGATCCGCTAGCGCTACCGGACTCAGATCTCGAGCTCAAGCTTCGWMTWYWKMAGYMGAGSTGGTTTAGT
GAACCGTCAGATCCGCTAGCGCTACCGGACTCAGATCTCGAGCTCAAGCTTCGAATTCTGCAGTCGACGG
TACCGCCACCATGCCAGAGCCAGCGAAGTCTGCTCCCGCCCCGAAAAAGGGCTCCAAGAAGGCGGTGACT
AAGGCGCAGAAGAAAGGCGGCAAGAAGCGCAAGCGCAGCCGCAAGGAGAGCTATTCCATCTATGTGTACA
AGGTTCTGAAGCAGGTCCACCCTGACACCGGCATTTCGTCCAAGGCCATGGGCATCATGAATTCGTTTGT
GAACGACATTTTCGAGCGCATCGCAGGTGAGGCTTCCCGCCTGGCGCATTACAACAAGCGCTCGACCATC
ACCTCCAGGGAGATCCAGACGGCCGTGCGCCTGCTGCTGCCTGGGGAGTTGGCCAAGCACGCCGTGTCCG
AGGGTACTAAGGCCATCACCAAGTACACCAGCGCTAAGGATCCACCGGTCGCCACCATGGTGAGCAAGGG
CGAGGAGGTCATCAAAGAGTTCATGCGCTTCAAGGTGCGCATGGAGGGCTCCATGAACGGCCACGAGTTC
GAGATCGAGGGCGAGGGCGAGGGCCGCCCCTACGAGGGCACCCAGACCGCCAAGCTGAAGGTGACCAAGG
GCGGCCCCCTGCCCTTCGCCTGGGACATCCTGTCCCCCCAGTTCATGTACGGCTCCAAGGCGTACGTGAA
GCACCCCGCCGACATCCCCGATTACAAGAAGCTGTCCTTCCCCGAGGGCTTCAAGTGGGAGCGCGTGATG
AACTTCGAGGACGGCGGTCTGGTGACCGTGACCCAGGACTCCTCCCTGCAGGACGGCACGCTGATCTACA
AGGTGAAGATGCGCGGCACCAACTTCCCCCCCGACGGCCCCGTAATGCAGAAGAAGACCATGGGCTGGGA
GGCCTCCACCGAGCGCCTGTACCCCCGCGACGGCGTGCTGAAGGGCGAGATCCACCAGGCCCTGAAGCTG
AAGGACGGCGGCCACTACCTGGTGGAGTTCAAGACCATCTACATGGCCAAGAAGCCCGTGCAACTGCCCG
GCTACTACTACGTGGACACCAAGCTGGACATCACCTCCCACAACGAGGACTACACCATCGTGGAACAGTA
CGAGCGCTCCGAGGGCCGCCACCACCTGTTCCTGGGGCATGGCACCGGCAGCACCGGCAGCGGCAGCTCC
GGCACCGCCTCCTCCGAGGACAACAACATGGCCGTCATCAAAGAGTTCATGCGCTTCAAGGTGCGCATGG
AGGGCTCCATGAACGGCCACGAGTTCGAGATCGAGGGCGAGGGCGAGGGCCGCCCCTACGAGGGCACCCA
GACCGCCAAGCTGAAGGTGACCAAGGGCGGCCCCCTGCCCTTCGCCTGGGACATCCTGTCCCCCCAGTTC
ATGTACGGCTCCAAGGCGTACGTGAAGCACCCCGCCGACATCCCCGATTACAAGAAGCTGTCCTTCCCCG
AGGGCTTCAAGTGGGAGCGCGTGATGAACTTCGAGGACGGCGGTCTGGTGACCGTGACCCAGGACTCCTC
CCTGCAGGACGGCACGCTGATCTACAAGGTGAAGATGCGCGGCACCAACTTCCCCCCCGACGGCCCCGTA
ATGCAGAAGAAGACCATGGGCTGGGAGGCCTCCACCGAGCGCCTGTACCCCCGCGACGGCGTGCTGAAGG
GCGAGATCCACCAGGCCCTGAAGCTGAAGGACGGCGGCCACTACCTGGTGGAGTTCAAGACCATCTACAT
GGCCAAGAAGCCCGTGCAACTGCCCGGCTACTACTACGTGGACACCAAGCTGGACATCACCTCCCACAAC
GAGGACTACACCATCGTGGAACAGTACGAGCGCTCCGAGGGCCGCCACCACCTGTTCCTGTACGGCATGG
ACGAGCTGTACAAGTAAGCGGCCGCGACTCTAGATCATAATCAGCCATACCACATTTGTAGAGGTTTTAC
TTGCTTTAAAAAACCTCCCACACCTCCCCCTGAACCTGAAACATAAAATGAATGCAATTGTTGTTGTTAA
CTTGTTTATTGCAGCTTATAATGGTTACAAATAAAGCAATAGCATCACAAATTTCACAAATAAAGCATTT
TTTTCACTGCATTCTAGTTGTGGTTTGTCCAAACTCATCAATGTATCTTAAGGCGTAAATTGTAAGCGTT
AATATTTTGTTAAAATTCGCGTTAAATTTTTGTTAAATCAGCTCATTTTTTAACCAATAGGCCGAAATCG
GCAAAATCCCTTATAAATCAAAAGAATAGACCGAGATAGGGT
[37 nt withheld, positions 2983-3019]
AAAGAACGTGGACTCCAACGTCAAAGG
[49 nt withheld, positions 3047-3095]
T
[91 nt withheld, positions 3097-3187]
G
[124 nt withheld, positions 3189-3312]
CAGGTGGCACTTTTCGGGGAAATGTGCGCGGAACCCCTATTTGTTTATTTTTCTAAATACATTCAAATAT
GTATCCGCTCATGAGACAATAACCCTGATAAATGCTTCAATAATATTGAAAAAGGAAGAGTCCTGAGGCG
GAAAGAACCAGCTGTGGAATGTGTGTCAGTTAGGGTGTGGAAAGTCCCCAGGCTCCCCAGCAGGCAGAAG
TATGCAAAGCATGCATCTCAATTAGTCAGCAACCAGGTGTGGAAAGTCCCCAGGCTCCCCAGCAGGCAGA
AGTATGCAAAGCATGCATCTCAATTAGTCAGCAACCATAGTCCCGCCCCTAACTCCGCCCATCCCGCCCC
TAACTCCGCCCAGTTCCGCCCATTCTCCGCCCCATGGCTGACTAATTTTTTTTATTTATGCAGAGGCCGA
GGCCGCCTCGGCCTCTGAGCTATTCCAGAAGTAGTGAGGAGGCTTTTTTGGAGGCCTAGGCTTTTGCAAA
GATCGATCAAGAGACAGGATGAGGATCGTTTCGCATGATTGAACAAGATGGATTGCACGCAGGTTCTCCG
GCCGCTTGGGTGGAGAGGCTATTCGGCTATGACTGGGCACAACAGACAATCGGCTGCTCTGATGCCGCCG
TGTTCCGGCTGTCAGCGCAGGGGCGCCCGGTTCTTTTTGTCAAGACCGACCTGTCCGGTGCCCTGAATGA
ACTGCAAGACGAGGCAGCGCGGCTATCGTGGCTGGCCACGACGGGCGTTCCTTGCGCAGCTGTGCTCGAC
GTTGTCACTGAAGCGGGAAGGGACTGGCTGCTATTGGGCGAAGTGCCGGGGCAGGATCTCCTGTCATCTC
ACCTTGCTCCTGCCGAGAAAGTATCCATCATGGCTGATGCAATGCGGCGGCTGCATACGCTTGATCCGGC
TACCTGCCCATTCGACCACCAAGCGAAACATCGCATCGAGCGAGCACGTACTCGGATGGAAGCCGGTCTT
GTCGATCAGGATGATCTGGACGAAGAGCATCAGGGGCTCGCGCCAGCCGAACTGTTCGCCAGGCTCAAGG
CGAGCATGCCCGACGGCGAGGATCTCGTCGTGACCCATGGCGATGCCTGCTTGCCGAATATCATGGTGGA
AAATGGCCGCTTTTCTGGATTCATCGACTGTGGCCGGCTGGGTGTGGCGGACCGCTATCAGGACATAGCG
TTGGCTACCCGTGATATTGCTGAAGAGCTTGGCGGCGAATGGGCTGACCGCTTCCTCGTGCTTTACGGTA
TCGCCGCTCCCGATTCGCAGCGCATCGCCTTCTATCGCCTTCTTGACGAGTTCTTCTGAGCGGGACTCTG
GGGTTCGAAATGACCGACCAAGCGACGCCCAACCTGCCATCACGAGATTTCGATTCCACCGCCGCCTTCT
ATGAAAGGTTGGGCTTCGGAATCGTTTTCCGGGACGCCGGCTGGATGATCCTCCAGCGCGGGGATCTCAT
GCTGGAGTTCTTCGCCCACCCTAGGGGGAGGCTAACTGAAACACGGAAGGAGACAATACCGGAAGGAACC
CGCGCTATGACGGCAATAAAAAGACAGAATAAAACGCACGGTGTTGGGTCGTTTGTTCATAAACGCGGGG
TTCGGTCCCAGGGCTGGCACTCTGTCGATACCCCACCGAGACCCCATTGGGGCCAATACGCCCGCGTTTC
TTCCTTTTCCCCACCCCACCCCCCAAGTTCGGGTGAAGGCCCAGGGCTCGCAGCCAACGTCGGGGCGGCA
GGCCCTGCCATAGCCTCAGGTTACTCATATATACTTTAGATTGATTTAAAACTTCATTTTTAATTTAAAA
GGATCTAGGTGAAGATCCTTTTTGATAATCTCATGACCAAAATCCCTTAACGTGAGTTTTCGTTCCACTG
AGCGTCAGACCCCGTAGAAAAGATCAAAGGATCTTCTTGAGATCCTTTTTTTCTGCGCGTAATCTGCTGC
TTGCAAACAAAAAAACCACCGCTACCAGCGGTGGTTTGTTTGCCGGATCAAGAGCTACCAACTCTTTTTC
CGAAGGTAACTGGCTTCAGCAGAGCGCAGATACCAAATACTGTTCTTCTAGTGTAGCCGTAGTTAGGCCA
CCACTTCAAGAACTCTGTAGCACCGCCTACATACCTCGCTCTGCTAATCCTGTTACCAGTGGCTGCTGCC
AGTGGCGATAAGTCGTGTCTTACCGGGTTGGACTCAAGACGATAGTTACCGGATAAGGCGCAGCGGTCGG
GCTGAACGGGGGGTTCGTGCACACAGCCCAGCTTGGAGCGAACGACCTACACCGAACTGAGATACCTACA
GCGTGAGCTATGAGAAAGCGCCACGCTTCCCGAAGGGAGAAAGGCGGACAGGTATCCGGTAAGCGGCAGG
GTCGGAACAGGAGAGCGCACGAGGGAGCTTCCAGGGGGAAACGCCTGGTATCTTTATAGTCCTGTCGGGT
TTCGCCACCTCTGACTTGAGCGTCGATTTTTGTGATGCTCGTCAGGGGGGCGGAGCCTATGGAAAAACGC
CAGCAACGCGGCCTTTTTACGGTTCCTGGCCTTTTGCTGGCCTTTTGCTCACATGTTCTTTCC
Features (pLannotate 1.2.2; 18 found; start..end, strand, type, name):
      5..39      +  rep_origin     RSF ori (fragment): Plasmids containing the RSF 1030 origin of replication can be propagated in E. coli cells that contain additional plasmids with compatible origins.
    107..410     +  enhancer       CMV enhancer: human cytomegalovirus immediate early enhancer
    411..614     +  promoter       CMV promoter: human cytomegalovirus (CMV) immediate early promoter
    637..675     +  misc_feature   MCS (fragment): multiple cloning site
    694..713     +  promoter       tight TRE promoter (fragment): Tet-responsive promoter PTight, consisting of seven tet operator sequences followed by the minimal CMV promoter
    715..776     +  misc_feature   MCS (fragment): multiple cloning site
    781..1158    +  CDS            H2B: human histone H2B; HIST1H2BJ
   1177..2604    +  CDS            tdTomato: tdTomato is a basic (constitutively fluorescent) orange fluorescent protein published in 2004, derived from Discosoma sp.. It is reported to be a somewhat slowly-maturing tandem dimer with low acid sensitivity.
   2623..2706    +  CDS            large T antigen (fragment): large T antigen from SV40 (simian virus 40)
   2729..2850    +  polyA_signal   SV40 poly(A) signal: SV40 polyadenylation signal
   2884..3312    -  rep_origin     f1 ori (sequence partly withheld): f1 bacteriophage origin of replication; arrow indicates direction of (+) strand synthesis
   3339..3443    +  promoter       AmpR promoter: bla
   3445..3802    +  promoter       SV40 promoter: SV40 enhancer and early promoter
   3837..4631    +  CDS            NeoR/KanR: aminoglycoside phosphotransferase from Tn5; aph(3')-II (or nptII); confers resistance to neomycin, kanamycin, and G418 (Geneticin®)
   4652..4804    +  CDS            ble (fragment): BLE_KLEPN - Experimental evidence at protein level: Swiss-Prot protein existence level 1. Binding protein with a strong affinity to the bleomycin family of antibiotics. Binds to CL990; an antimitotic-antibiotic compound. From Klebsiella pneumoniae.
   4863..4910    +  polyA_signal   HSV TK poly(A) signal: herpes simplex virus thymidine kinase polyadenylation signal (Cole and Stacy, 1985)
   5001..5017    -  polyA_signal   bGH poly(A) signal (fragment): bovine growth hormone polyadenylation signal
   5239..5827    +  rep_origin     ori: high-copy-number ColE1/pMB1/pBR322/pUC origin of replication
