[The description below was written by a language model from this plasmid's Addgene catalogue record and pLannotate feature annotations shown in this document.]
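Description:
tdTomato-H2B-6 is a mammalian expression plasmid of about 5.9 kb that produces human histone H2B (HIST1H2BJ/H2BC11) fused to the orange-red fluorescent protein tdTomato, for labelling chromatin in the nucleus. The backbone follows the familiar N1-type fluorescent protein vector layout. A high-copy ColE1/pUC origin supports propagation in E. coli, and an f1 origin is also present. A single NeoR/KanR (aminoglycoside phosphotransferase) cassette sits behind tandem bacterial (AmpR-type) and SV40 early promoters and ends in the HSV TK polyadenylation signal. This one gene therefore gives kanamycin resistance in bacteria and G418 selection in mammalian cells. The SV40 promoter region typically also contains the SV40 origin.

Expression is driven by the CMV immediate-early enhancer and promoter. Remnants of the multiple cloning site follow, then the H2B coding sequence, and after a short linker the tdTomato open reading frame, so the fluorescent protein lies at the C-terminus of the histone. The SV40 poly(A) signal terminates the transcript. The record notes two substitutions in H2B, D26G and V119I. Several short annotations (fragments of RSF ori, a tight TRE promoter, large T antigen, ble and bGH poly(A)) are most likely partial sequence matches from automated annotation rather than functional elements.

Because H2B is incorporated into nucleosomes, the fusion marks nuclei and condensed chromosomes in live cells. tdTomato, a tandem-dimer Discosoma derivative, has a listed excitation of 554 nm and emission of 581 nm. The construct serves as a nuclear/histone localization marker for fluorescence microscopy, and the associated publication concerns three-dimensional live-cell imaging with Bessel beam plane illumination.
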