Addgene plasmid #58101: tdTomato-H2B-6
Purpose: Localization: Nucleus/Histones, Excitation: 554, Emission: 581
Depositing lab: Michael Davidson. Depositing organization: Florida State University, Tallahassee. Publication: Rapid three-dimensional isotropic imaging of living cells using Bessel beam plane illumination. Planchon TA, Gao L, Milkie DE, Davidson MW, Galbraith JA, Galbraith CG, Betzig E. Nat Methods. 2011 May;8(5):417-23. doi: 10.1038/nmeth.1586. Epub 2011 Mar 4. PubMed 21378978.
Backbone
  Vector backbone: tdTomato
  Backbone size w/o insert (bp): 4750
  Vector type: Mammalian Expression
  Selectable markers: Neomycin (select with G418)
Growth in bacteria
  Bacterial resistance: Kanamycin, 50 μg/mL
  Growth temperature: 37°C
  Growth strain: DH5alpha
  Copy number: High Copy
Gene/Insert
  Gene/Insert name: H2B (alt names: Human Histone H2B; NM_021058.3)
  Species: H. sapiens (human)
  Mutation: D26G and V119I in H2B
  Entrez Gene: H2BC11 (a.k.a. H2B/r, H2BFR, H2BJ, HIST1H2BJ)
  Promoter: CMV
  Tag / fusion protein: tdTomato
  Cloning method: Unknown
  Sequencing primers: 5′ CMV-F; 3′ SV40pA-R
Terms and licenses: Academic/Nonprofit Terms; Industry Terms: Not Available to Industry
Depositor comments: . Excitation = 554; Emission = 581
How to cite: tdTomato-H2B-6 was a gift from Michael Davidson (Addgene plasmid # 58101 ; http://n2t.net/addgene:58101 ; RRID:Addgene_58101)
