>Addgene plasmid #58101 | tdTomato-H2B-6 | depositor partial sequence | sequence record 89237 | insert sequence
GACGTCAGATCCGCTAGCGCTACCGGACTCAGATCTCGAGCTCAAGCTTCGAATTCTGCAGTCGACGGTA
CCGCCACCATGCCAGAGCCAGCGAAGTCTGCTCCCGCCCCGAAAAAGGGCTCCAAGAAGGCGGTGACTAA
GGCGCAGAAGAAAGGCGGCAAGAAGCGCAAGCGCAGCCGCAAGGAGAGCTATTCCATCTATGTGTACAAG
GTTCTGAAGCAGGTCCACCCTGACACCGGCATTTCGTCCAAGGCCATGGGCATCATGAATTCGTTTGTGA
ACGACATTTTCGAGCGCATCGCAGGTGAGGCTTCCCGCCTGGCGCATTACAACAAGCGCTCGACCATCAC
CTCCAGGGAGATCCAGACGGCCGTGCGCCTGCTGCTGCCTGGGGAGTTGGCCAAGCACGCCGTGTCCGAG
GGTACTAAGGCCATCACCAAGTACACCAGCGCTAAGGATCCACCGGTCGCCACCATGGTGAGCAAGGGCG
AGGAGGTCATCAAAGAGTTCATGCGCTTCAAGGTGCGCATGGAGGGCTCCATGAACGGCCACGAGTTCGA
GATCGAGGGCGAGGGCGAGGGCCGCCCCTACGAGGGCACCCAGACCGCCAAGCTGAAGGTGACCAAGGGC
GGCCCCCTGCCCTTCGCCTGGGACATCCTGTCCCCCCAGTTCATGTACGGCTCCAAGGCGTACGTGAAGC
ACCCCGCCGACATCCCCGATTACAAGAAGCTGTCCTTCCCCGAGGGCTTCAAGTGGGAGCGCGTGATGAA
CTTCGAGGACGGCGGTCTGGTGACCGTGACCCAGGACTCCTCCCTGCAGGACGGCACGCTGATCTACAAG
GTGAAGATGCGCGGCACCAACTTCCCCCCCGACGGCCCCGTAATGCAGAAGAAGACCATGGGCTGGGAGG
CCTCCACCGAGCGCCTGTACCCCCGCGACGGCGTGCTGAAGGGCGAGATCCACCAGGCCCTGAAGCTGAA
GGACGGCGGCCACTACCTGGTGGAGTTCAAGACCATCTACATGGCCAAGAAGCCCGTGCAACTGCCCGGC
TACTACTACGTGGACACCAAGCTGGACATCACCTCCCACAACGAGGACTACACCATCGTGGAACAGTACG
AGCGCTCCGAGGGCCGCCACCACCTGTTCCTGGGGCATGGCACCGGCAGCACCGGCAGCGGCAGCTCCGG
CACCGCCTCCTCCGAGGACAACAACATGGCCGTCATCAAAGAGTTCATGCGCTTCAAGGTGCGCATGGAG
GGCTCCATGAACGGCCACGAGTTCGAGATCGAGGGCGAGGGCGAGGGCCGCCCCTACGAGGGCACCCAGA
CCGCCAAGCTGAAGGTGACCAAGGGCGGCCCCCTGCCCTTCGCCTGGGACATCCTGTCCCCCCAGTTCAT
GTACGGCTCCAAGGCGTACGTGAAGCACCCCGCCGACATCCCCGATTACAAGAAGCTGTCCTTCCCCGAG
GGCTTCAAGTGGGAGCGCGTGATGAACTTCGAGGACGGCGGTCTGGTGACCGTGACCCAGGACTCCTCCC
TGCAGGACGGCACGCTGATCTACAAGGTGAAGATGCGCGGCACCAACTTCCCCCCCGACGGCCCCGTAAT
GCAGAAGAAGACCATGGGCTGGGAGGCCTCCACCGAGCGCCTGTACCCCCGCGACGGCGTGCTGAAGGGC
GAGATCCACCAGGCCCTGAAGCTGAAGGACGGCGGCCACTACCTGGTGGAGTTCAAGACCATCTACATGG
CCAAGAAGCCCGTGCAACTGCCCGGCTACTACTACGTGGACACCAAGCTGGACATCACCTCCCACAACGA
GGACTACACCATCGTGGAACAGTACGAGCGCTCCGAGGGCCGCCACCACCTGTTCCTGTACGGCATGGAC
GAGCTGTACAAGTAAGCGGCCGCGACTCTAGATCATAATCAGCCATACCACATTGAGA
