>Addgene plasmid #58101 | tdTomato-H2B-6 | addgene partial sequence | sequence record 129222 | CMV-F 5'-CGCAAATGGGCGGTAGGCGTG-3'
CAGAGCTGGTTTAGTGAACCGTCAGATCCGCTAGCGCTACCGGACTCAGATCTCGAGCTCAAGCTTCGAA
TTCTGCAGTCGACGGTACCGCCACCATGCCAGAGCCAGCGAAGTCTGCTCCCGCCCCGAAAAAGGGCTCC
AAGAAGGCGGTGACTAAGGCGCAGAAGAAAGGCGGCAAGAAGCGCAAGCGCAGCCGCAAGGAGAGCTATT
CCATCTATGTGTACAAGGTTCTGAAGCAGGTCCACCCTGACACCGGCATTTCGTCCAAGGCCATGGGCAT
CATGAATTCGTTTGTGAACGACATTTTCGAGCGCATCGCAGGTGAGGCTTCCCGCCTGGCGCATTACAAC
AAGCGCTCGACCATCACCTCCAGGGAGATCCAGACGGCCGTGCGCCTGCTGCTGCCTGGGGAGTTGGCCA
AGCACGCCGTGTCCGAGGGTACTAAGGCCATCACCAAGTACACCAGCGCTAAGGATCCACCGGTCGCCAC
CATGGTGAGCAAGGGCGAGGAGGTCATCAAAGAGTTCATGCGCTTCAAGGTGCGCATGGAGGGCTCCATG
AACGGCCACGAGTTCGAGATCGAGGGCGAGGGCGAGGGCCGCCCCTACGAGGGCACCCAGACCGCCAAGC
TGAAGGTGACCAAGGGCGGCCCCCTGCCCTTCGCCTGGGACATCCTGTCCCCCCAGTTCATGTACGGCTC
CAAGGCGTACGTGAAGCACCCCGCCGACATCCCCGATTACAAGAAGCTGTCCTTCCCCGAGGGCTTCAAG
TGGGAGCGCGTGATGAACTTCGAGGACGGCGGTCTGG
